>Addgene plasmid #214545 | AiP1782 - pAAV-AiE2502m-minBG-SYFP2-WPRE-BGHpA | addgene full sequence | sequence record 432562 | Addgene NGS Result
CTTGATCCGGCAAACAAACCACCGCTGGTAGCGGTGGTTTTTTTGTTTGCAAGCAGCAGATTACGCGCAG
AAAAAAAGGATCTCAAGAAGATCCTTTGATCTTTTCTACGGGGTCTGACGCTCAGTGGAACGAAAACTCA
CGTTAAGGGATTTTGGTCATGAGATTATCAAAAAGGATCTTCACCTAGATCCTTTTAAATTAAAAATGAA
GTTTTAAATCAATCTAAAGTATATATGAGTAAACTTGGTCTGACAGTTACCAATGCTTAATCAGTGAGGC
ACCTATCTCAGCGATCTGTCTATTTCGTTCATCCATAGTTGCCTGACTCCCCGTCGTGTAGATAACTACG
ATACGGGAGGGCTTACCATCTGGCCCCAGTGCTGCAATGATACCGCGAGACCCACGCTCACCGGCTCCAG
ATTTATCAGCAATAAACCAGCCAGCCGGAAGGGCCGAGCGCAGAAGTGGTCCTGCAACTTTATCCGCCTC
CATCCAGTCTATTAATTGTTGCCGGGAAGCTAGAGTAAGTAGTTCGCCAGTTAATAGTTTGCGCAACGTT
GTTGCCATTGCTACAGGCATCGTGGTGTCACGCTCGTCGTTTGGTATGGCTTCATTCAGCTCCGGTTCCC
AACGATCAAGGCGAGTTACATGATCCCCCATGTTGTGCAAAAAAGCGGTTAGCTCCTTCGGTCCTCCGAT
CGTTGTCAGAAGTAAGTTGGCCGCAGTGTTATCACTCATGGTTATGGCAGCACTGCATAATTCTCTTACT
GTCATGCCATCCGTAAGATGCTTTTCTGTGACTGGTGAGTACTCAACCAAGTCATTCTGAGAATAGTGTA
TGCGGCGACCGAGTTGCTCTTGCCCGGCGTCAATACGGGATAATACCGCGCCACATAGCAGAACTTTAAA
AGTGCTCATCATTGGAAAACGTTCTTCGGGGCGAAAACTCTCAAGGATCTTACCGCTGTTGAGATCCAGT
TCGATGTAACCCACTCGTGCACCCAACTGATCTTCAGCATCTTTTACTTTCACCAGCGTTTCTGGGTGAG
CAAAAACAGGAAGGCAAAATGCCGCAAAAAAGGGAATAAGGGCGACACGGAAATGTTGAATACTCATACT
CTTCCTTTTTCAATATTATTGAAGCATTTATCAGGGTTATTGTCTCATGAGCGGATACATATTTGAATGT
ATTTAGAAAAATAAACAAATAGGGGTTCCGCGCACATTTCCCCGAAAAGTGCCACCTGACGTCTAAGAAA
CCATTATTATCATGACATTAACCTATAAAAATAGGCGTATCACGAGGCCCTTTCGTCTCGCGCGTTTCGG
TGATGACGGTGAAAACCTCTGACACATGCAGCTCCCGGAGACGGTCACAGCTTGTCTGTAAGCGGATGCC
GGGAGCAGACAAGCCCGTCAGGGCGCGTCAGCGGGTGTTGGCGGGTGTCGGGGCTGGCTTAACTATGCGG
CATCAGAGCAGATTGTACTGAGAGTGCACCATAAAATTGTAAACGTTAATATTTTGTTAAAATTCGCGTT
AAATTTTTGTTAAATCAGCTCATTTTTTAACCAATAGACCGAAATCGGCAAAATCCCTTATAAATCAAAA
GAATAGCCCGAGATAGAGT
[37 nt withheld, positions 1630-1666]
AAAGAACGTGGACTCCAACGTCAAAGG
[141 nt withheld, positions 1694-1834]
G
[46 nt withheld, positions 1836-1881]
A
[95 nt withheld, positions 1883-1977]
TATGCGGTGTGAAATACCGCACAGATGCGTAAGGAGAAAATACCGCATCAGGCGCCCCTGCAGGCAGCTG
CGCGCTCGCTCGCTCACTGAGGCCGCCCGGGCAAAGCCCGGGCGTCGGGCGACCTTTGGTCGCCCGGCCT
CAGTGAGCGAGCGAGCGCGCAGAGAGGGAGTGGCCAACTCCATCACTAGGGGTTCCTGCGGCCGCTCGGT
CCGCACGTGAGATCTCATGCCTGCTATTGTCTTCCCAATCCTCCCCCTTGCTGTCCTGCCCCACCCCACC
CCCCAGAATAGAATGACACCTACTCAGACAATGCGATGCAATTTCCTCATTTTATTAGGAAAGGACAGTG
GGAGTGGCACCTTCCAGGGTCAAGGAAGGCACGGGGGAGGGGCAAACAACAGATGGCTGGCAACTAGAAG
GCACAGTCGAAGATCTCTCGAGCCACGGAATTGTCAGTGCCCAACAGCCGAGCCCCTGTCCAGCAGCGGG
CAAGGCAGGCGGCGATGAGTTCCGCCGTGGCAAGAACTAACCAGGATTTATACAAGGAGGAGAAAATGAA
AGCCATACGGGAAGCAATAGCATGATACAAAGGCATTAAAGCAGCGTATCCACATAGCGTAAAAGGAGCA
ACATAGTTAAGAATACCAGTCAATCTTTCACAAATTTTGTAATCCAGAGGTTGATTATGATATCGAATTC
GCGGCCGCGGCGCGCCGTCGACTTACTTGTACAGCTCGTCCATGCCGAGAGTGATCCCGGCGGCGGTCAC
GAACTCCAGCAGGACCATGTGATCGCGCTTCTCGTTGGGGTCTTTGCTCAGCTTGGACTGGTAGCTCAGG
TAGTGGTTGTCGGGCAGCAGCACGGGGCCGTCGCCGATGGGGGTGTTCTGCTGGTAGTGGTCGGCGAGCT
GCACGCCGCCGTCCTCGATGTTGTGGCGGATCTTGAAGTTGGCCTTGATGCCGTTCTTCTGCTTGTCGGC
GGTGATATAGACGTTGTGGCTGTTGTAGTTGTACTCCAGCTTGTGCCCCAGGATGTTGCCGTCCTCCTTG
AAGTCGATGCCCTTCAGCTCGATGCGGTTCACCAGGGTGTCGCCCTCGAACTTCACCTCGGCGCGGGTCT
TGTAGTTGCCGTCGTCCTTGAAGAAGATGGTGCGCTCCTGGACGTAGCCTTCGGGCATGGCGGACTTGAA
GAAGTCGTGCTGCTTCATGTGGTCGGGGTAGCGGGCGAAGCACTGCACGCCGTAGCCCAGGGTGGTCACG
AGGGTGGGCCAGGGCACGGGCAGCTTGCCGGTGGTGCAGATCAGCTTCAGGGTCAGCTTGCCGTAGGTGG
CATCGCCCTCGCCCTCGCCGGACACGCTGAACTTGTGGCCGTTTACGTCGCCGTCCAGCTCGACCAGGAT
GGGCACCACCCCGGTGAACAGCTCCTCGCCCTTGCTCACCATGGTGGCGACCGGTAGCGCTAGCTTCGAA
AGATCTGGATCCCAGAAGCAAATGTAAGCAATAGATGGCTCTGCCCTGACTTTTATGCCCAGCCCGAGCT
CCGGAGAGAAATATTGCAGAGATCAGTTCGTATGAACTGAAGTAGCTAGATACCATTGAGGTTGGGCCTT
GTTTCCAGTAGAGCTCCCTCCACAGAGAGTTAGCCTGACTGCTGGGACAGGCTACTGTCCATTTGGACAT
TTGTCAGCGTAGGCAGTAACTGAACTTAAGGGGACTCTGCCAGGTTAGTTTGTTCATCTTCCTCCTGGGA
AAAGCACCATGATTCAGAGTGCTGTTTTCAAACTCCAAATGTCTTAGTAATATACAGGAACTATGTGGGC
TGTTTCCCCTGAAGCATTTCTCCAAATTTTCTCTGCCAAAGACCAGCCTCGGCTTGGAGAGTGATTCTGA
GAGAAGGAGTGTGTTTGGGAACGGTGAAAACAACAGGACCCGGAAGTCAAATCATGGGTCCAAGCTTGTT
GCCTATCTTCTGTTGGAAACAGCTTTCCAGCCTGCTTTCTCTCTGTGCTGCTTTCTTTCTCTCTAATCTG
CTTTCTCTGGAGATCTCTAGACAGCTCTTTCTCTGTGTTATGCTTCGATTATTACTCTTACAACGCGTGC
GGCCGCAGGAACCCCTAGTGATGGAGTTGGCCACTCCCTCTCTGCGCGCTCGCTCGCTCACTGAGGCCGG
GCGACCAAAGGTCGCCCGACGCCCGGGCGGCCTCAGTGAGCGAGCGAGCGCGCAGCTGCCTGCAGGACAT
GTGAGCAAAAGGCCAGCAAAAGGCCAGGAACCGTAAAAAGGCCGCGTTGCTGGCGTTTTTCCATAGGCTC
CGCCCCCCTGACGAGCATCACAAAAATCGACGCTCAAGTCAGAGGTGGCGAAACCCGACAGGACTATAAA
GATACCAGGCGTTTCCCCCTGGAAGCTCCCTCGTGCGCTCTCCTGTTCCGACCCTGCCGCTTACCGGATA
CCTGTCCGCCTTTCTCCCTTCGGGAAGCGTGGCGCTTTCTCATAGCTCACGCTGTAGGTATCTCAGTTCG
GTGTAGGTCGTTCGCTCCAAGCTGGGCTGTGTGCACGAACCCCCCGTTCAGCCCGACCGCTGCGCCTTAT
CCGGTAACTATCGTCTTGAGTCCAACCCGGTAAGACACGACTTATCGCCACTGGCAGCAGCCACTGGTAA
CAGGATTAGCAGAGCGAGGTATGTAGGCGGTGCTACAGAGTTCTTGAAGTGGTGGCCTAACTACGGCTAC
ACTAGAAGAACAGTATTTGGTATCTGCGCTCTGCTGAAGCCAGTTACCTTCGGAAAAAGAGTTGGTAGCT
Features (pLannotate 1.2.2; 14 found; start..end, strand, type, name):
    257..1117    -  CDS            AmpR: β-lactamase; bla; confers resistance to ampicillin, carbenicillin, and related antibiotics
   1118..1222    -  promoter       AmpR promoter: bla
   1317..1352    +  CDS            rop (fragment): Rop protein, which maintains plasmids at low copy number; rop
   1454..1503    +  misc_feature   bom (fragment): basis of mobility region from pBR322
   1504..1959    -  rep_origin     f1 ori (sequence partly withheld): f1 bacteriophage origin of replication; arrow indicates direction of (+) strand synthesis
   1978..2029    +  misc_feature   bom (fragment): basis of mobility region from pBR322
   2034..2174    -  repeat_region  AAV2 ITR: inverted terminal repeat of adeno-associated virus serotype 2 inverted
   2292..2403    -  polyA_signal   bGH poly(A) signal: bovine growth hormone polyadenylation signal
   2420..2500    -  misc_feature   WPRE (fragment): woodchuck hepatitis virus posttranscriptional regulatory element
   2506..2663    -  misc_feature   WPRE (fragment): woodchuck hepatitis virus posttranscriptional regulatory element
   2703..3419    -  CDS            SYFP2: SYFP2 is a basic (constitutively fluorescent) yellow fluorescent protein published in 2006, derived from Aequorea victoria. It is reported to be a very rapidly-maturing monomer with moderate acid sensitivity.
   4119..4146    -  repeat_region  AAV2 ITR (fragment): inverted terminal repeat of adeno-associated virus serotype 2 inverted
   4175..4202    -  repeat_region  AAV2 ITR (fragment): inverted terminal repeat of adeno-associated virus serotype 2 inverted
   4275..86      -  rep_origin     ori (across the origin): high-copy-number ColE1/pMB1/pBR322/pUC origin of replication
