[The description below was written by a language model from this plasmid's Addgene catalogue record and pLannotate feature annotations shown in this document.]
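Description:
AiP1782 - pAAV-AiE2502m-minBG-SYFP2-WPRE-BGHpA is an AAV transfer plasmid built on a pAAV2 backbone, one of a large collection of enhancer-driven AAV vectors made for genetic access to defined cortical and other brain cell types. It is maintained in bacteria through a high-copy ColE1/pUC-type origin and selected with ampicillin via the β-lactamase gene and its native promoter. The backbone also carries an f1 phage origin and small remnants of the pBR322 rop and bom regions. The recorded host is a recombination-deficient stable strain, a common choice for keeping repeat-rich ITRs intact.

The payload lies between AAV2 inverted terminal repeats, which direct replication and packaging of the intervening DNA into recombinant AAV particles. One ITR is annotated in full, while the other is detected only as two short fragments in the sequencing result. Within the cassette, the enhancer AiE2502m sits upstream of the minimal beta-globin promoter (minBG). A minimal promoter has little activity on its own, so the cell-type pattern of expression depends on the enhancer. Neither element is annotated in the feature table, but the unannotated stretch between the SYFP2 coding sequence and the fragmentary ITR is where they would be expected. The reporter is SYFP2, a rapidly maturing monomeric yellow fluorescent protein. It is followed by a WPRE, annotated as two fragments and so possibly a shortened version, which enhances transcript stability and expression, and by the bovine growth hormone polyadenylation signal.

The construct is used to produce AAV that fluorescently labels the brain cell populations in which AiE2502m is active. The record does not specify which populations these are.
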