Addgene plasmid #214545: AiP1782 - pAAV-AiE2502m-minBG-SYFP2-WPRE-BGHpA
Purpose: AiE2502m is an enhancer sequence, designed to drive AAV-mediated transgene expression in specific populations of brain cells
Depositing lab: Allen Institute for Brain Science & Bosiljka Tasic. Depositing organization: Allen Institute. Publication: A suite of enhancer AAVs and transgenic mouse lines for genetic access to cortical cell types. Ben-Simon Y, Hooper M, Narayan S, Daigle TL, Dwivedi D, Way SW, Oster A, Stafford DA, Mich JK, Taormina MJ, Martinez RA, Opitz-Araya X, Roth JR, Alexander JR, Allen S, Amster A, Arbuckle J, Ayala A, Baker PM, Bakken TE, Barcelli T, Barta S, Bendrick J, Bertagnolli D, Bielstein C, Bishwakarma P, Bowlus J, Boyer G, Brouner K, Casian B, Casper T, Chakka AB, Chakrabarty R, Chance RK, Chavan S, Clark M, Colbert K, Collman F, Daniel S, Departee M, DiValentin P, Donadio N, Dotson N, Egdorf T, Fliss T, Gabitto M, Garcia J, Gary A, Gasperini M, Gloe J, Goldy J, Gore BB, Graybuck L, Greisman N, Haeseleer F, Halterman C, Haradon Z, Hastings SD, Helback O, Ho W, Hockemeyer D, Huang C, Huff S, Hunker A, Johansen N, Jones D, Juneau Z, Kalmbach B, Kannan M, Khem S, Kussick E, Kutsal R, Larsen R, Lee C, Lee AY, Leibly M, Lenz GH, Li S, Liang E, Lusk N, Madigan Z, Malloy J, Malone J, McCue R, Melchor J, Mollenkopf T, Moosman S, Morin E, Newman D, Ng L, Ngo K, Omstead V, Otto S, Oyama A, Pena N, Pham T, Phillips E, Pom CA, Potekhina L, Ransford S, Ray PL, Rette D, Reynoldson C, Rimorin C, Rocha D, Ruiz A, Sanchez REA, Sawyer L, Sedeno-Cortes A, Sevigny JP, Shapovalova N, Shepard N, Shulga L, Sigler AR, Siverts L, Soliman S, Somasundaram S, Staats B, Stewart K, Szelenyi E, Tieu M, Trader C, Tran A, van Velthoven CTJ, Walker M, Wang Y, Weed N, Wirthlin M, Wood T, Wynalda B, Yao Z, Zhou T, Ariza J, Dee N, Reding M, Ronellenfitch K, Mufti S, Sunkin SM, Smith KA, Esposito L, Waters J, Thyagarajan B, Yao S, Lein ES, Zeng H, Levi BP, Ngai J, Ting JT, Tasic B. Cell. 2025 May 16:S0092-8674(25)00513-6. doi: 10.1016/j.cell.2025.05.002. PubMed 40403729.
Backbone
  Vector backbone: pAAV2
  Vector type: AAV
Growth in bacteria
  Bacterial resistance: Ampicillin, 100 μg/mL
  Growth temperature: 37°C
  Growth strain: NEB Stable
  Copy number: High Copy
Gene/Insert
  Gene/Insert name: SYFP2
  Species: Synthetic
  Promoter: minBG
  Cloning method: Gibson Cloning
Terms and licenses: Academic/Nonprofit Terms; Industry Terms: Not Available to Industry
Depositor comments: 5' Cloning Site: SgrAI (destroyed), 3' Cloning Site: SgrAI (destroyed). Please visit https://doi.org/10.1101/2024.06.10.597244 for bioRxiv preprint.
How to cite: AiP1782 - pAAV-AiE2502m-minBG-SYFP2-WPRE-BGHpA was a gift from Allen Institute for Brain Science & Bosiljka Tasic (Addgene plasmid # 214545 ; http://n2t.net/addgene:214545 ; RRID:Addgene_214545)
